>Addgene plasmid #193316 | HYG-TET-OFF – ubiquitin – LEU – 4MYC | addgene full sequence | sequence record 382501 | Addgene Partial NGS Result
CGGCCAACGCGCGGGGAGAGGCGGTTTGCGTATTGGGCGCTCTTCCGCTTCCTCGCTCACTGACTCGCTG
CGCTCGGTCGTTCGGCTGCGGCGAGCGGTATCAGCTCACTCAAAGGCGGTAATACGGTTATCCACAGAAT
CAGGGGATAACGCAGGAAAGAACATGTGAGCAAAAGGCCAGCAAAAGGCCAGGAACCGTAAAAAGGCCGC
GTTGCTGGCGTTTTTCCATAGGCTCCGCCCCCCTGACGAGCATCACAAAAATCGACGCTCAAGTCAGAGG
TGGCGAAACCCGACAGGACTATAAAGATACCAGGCGTTTCCCCCTGGAAGCTCCCTCGTGCGCTCTCCTG
TTCCGACCCTGCCGCTTACCGGATACCTGTCCGCCTTTCTCCCTTCGGGAAGCGTGGCGCTTTCTCATAG
CTCACGCTGTAGGTATCTCAGTTCGGTGTAGGTCGTTCGCTCCAAGCTGGGCTGTGTGCACGAACCCCCC
GTTCAGCCCGACCGCTGCGCCTTATCCGGTAACTATCGTCTTGAGTCCAACCCGGTAAGACACGACTTAT
CGCCACTGGCAGCAGCCACTGGTAACAGGATTAGCAGAGCGAGGTATGTAGGCGGTGCTACAGAGTTCTT
GAAGTGGTGGCCTAACTACGGCTACACTAGAAGAACAGTATTTGGTATCTGCGCTCTGCTGAAGCCAGTT
ACCTTCGGAAAAAGAGTTGGTAGCTCTTGATCCGGCAAACAAACCACCGCTGGTAGCGGTGGTTTTTTTG
TTTGCAAGCAGCAGATTACGCGCAGAAAAAAAGGATCTCAAGAAGATCCTTTGATCTTTTCTACGGGGTC
TGACGCTCAGTGGAACGAAAACTCACGTTAAGGGATTTTGGTCATGAGATTATCAAAAAGGATCTTCACC
TAGATCCTTTTAAATTAAAAATGAAGTTTTAAATCAATCTAAAGTATATATGAGTAAACTTGGTCTGACA
GTTACCAATGCTTAATCAGTGAGGCACCTATCTCAGCGATCTGTCTATTTCGTTCATCCATAGTTGCCTG
ACTCCCCGTCGTGTAGATAACTACGATACGGGAGGGCTTACCATCTGGCCCCAGTGCTGCAATGATACCG
CGAGACCCACGCTCACCGGCTCCAGATTTATCAGCAATAAACCAGCCAGCCGGAAGGGCCGAGCGCAGAA
GTGGTCCTGCAACTTTATCCGCCTCCATCCAGTCTATTAATTGTTGCCGGGAAGCTAGAGTAAGTAGTTC
GCCAGTTAATAGTTTGCGCAACGTTGTTGCCATTGCTACAGGCATCGTGGTGTCACGCTCGTCGTTTGGT
ATGGCTTCATTCAGCTCCGGTTCCCAACGATCAAGGCGAGTTACATGATCCCCCATGTTGTGCAAAAAAG
CGGTTAGCTCCTTCGGTCCTCCGATCGTTGTCAGAAGTAAGTTGGCCGCAGTGTTATCACTCATGGTTAT
GGCAGCACTGCATAATTCTCTTACTGTCATGCCATCCGTAAGATGCTTTTCTGTGACTGGTGAGTACTCA
ACCAAGTCATTCTGAGAATAGTGTATGCGGCGACCGAGTTGCTCTTGCCCGGCGTCAATACGGGATAATA
CCGCGCCACATAGCAGAACTTTAAAAGTGCTCATCATTGGAAAACGTTCTTCGGGGCGAAAACTCTCAAG
GATCTTACCGCTGTTGAGATCCAGTTCGATGTAACCCACTCGTGCACCCAACTGATCTTCAGCATCTTTT
ACTTTCACCAGCGTTTCTGGGTGAGCAAAAACAGGAAGGCAAAATGCCGCAAAAAAGGGAATAAGGGCGA
CACGGAAATGTTGAATACTCATACTCTTCCTTTTTCAATATTATTGAAGCATTTATCAGGGTTATTGTCT
CATGAGCGGATACATATTTGAATGTATTTAGAAAAATAAACAAATAGGGGTTCCGCGCACATTTCCCCGA
AAAGTGCCACCTG
[124 nt withheld, positions 1974-2097]
C
[91 nt withheld, positions 2099-2189]
A
[49 nt withheld, positions 2191-2239]
CCTTTGACGTTGGAGTCCACGTTCTTT
[37 nt withheld, positions 2267-2303]
ACCCTATCTCGGTCTATTCTTTTGATTTATAAGGGATTTTGCCGATTTCGGCCTATTGGTTAAAAAAATG
AGCTGATTTAACAAAAATTTAACGCGAATTTTAACAAAATATTAACGCTTACAATTTCCATTCGCCATTC
AGGCTGCGCAACTGTTGGGAAGGGCGATCGGTGCGGGCCTCTTCGCTATTACGCCAGCTGGCGAAAGGGG
GATGTGCTGCAAGGCGATTAAGTTGGGTAACGCCAGGGTTTTCCCAGTCACGACGTTGTAAAACGACGGC
CAGTGAGCGCGCGTAATACGACTCACTATAGGGCGAATTGGGTACCGGGCCCACAGTATAGCGACCAGCA
TTCACATACGATTGACGCATGATATTACTTTCTGCGCACTTAACTTCGCATCTGGGCAGATGATGTCGAG
GAGAAAAAAAATATAAATCACGCTAACATTTGATTAAAATAGAACAACTACAATATAAAAAAACTATACA
AATGACAAGTTCTTGAAAACAAGAATCTTTTTATTGTCAGTACTGATTATTCCTTTGCCCTCGGACGAGC
GCTGGGGCGTCGGTTTCCACTATCGGCGAGTACTTCTACACAGCCATCGGTCCAGACGGCCGCGCTTCTG
CGGGCGATTTGTGTACGCCCGACAGTCCCGGCTCCGGATCGGACGATTGCGTCGCATCGACCCTGCGCCC
AAGCTGCATCATCGAAATTGCCGTCAACCAAGCTCTGATAGAGTTGGTCAAGACCAATGCGGAGCATATA
CGCCCGGAGCCGCGGCGATCCTGCAAGCTCCGGATGCCTCCGCTCGAAGTAGCGCGTCTGCTGCTCCATA
CAAGCCAACCACGGCCTCCAGAAGAAGATGTTGGCGACCTCGTATTGGGAATCCCCGAACATCGCCTCGC
TCCAGTCAATGACCGCTGTTATGCGGCCATTGTCCGTCAGGACATTGTTGGAGCCGAAATCCGCGTGCAC
GAGGTGCCGGACTTCGGGGCAGTCCTCGGCCCAAAGCATCAGCTCATCGAGAGCCTGCGCGACGGACGCA
CTGACGGTGTCGTCCATCACAGTTTGCCAGTGATACACATGGGGATCAGCAATCGCGCATATGAAATCAC
GCCATGTAGTGTATTGACCGATTCCTTGCGGTCCGAATGGGCCGAACCCGCTCGTCTGGCTAAGATCGGC
CGCAGCGATCGCATCCATGGCCTCCGCGACCGGCTGCAGAACAGCGGGCAGTTCGGTTTCAGGCAGGTCT
TGCAACGTGACACCCTGTGCACGGCGGGAGATGCAATAGGTCAGGCTCTCGCTGAATTCCCCAATGTCAA
GCACTTCCGGAATCGGGAGCGCGGCCGATGCAAAGTGCCGATAAACATAACGATCTTTGTAGAAACCATC
GGCGCAGCTATTTACCCGCAGGACATATCCACGCCCTCCTACATCGAAGCTGAAAGCACGAGATTCTTCG
CCCTCCGAGAGCTGCATCAGGTCGGAGACGCTGTCGAACTTTTCGATCAGAAACTTCTCGACAGACGTCG
CGGTGAGTTCAGGCTTTTTACCCATGGTTGTTTATGTTCGGATGTGATGTGAGAACTGTATCCTAGCAAG
ATTTTAAAAGGAAGTATATGAAAGAAGAACCTCAGTGGCAAATCCTAACCTTTTATATTTCTCTACAGGG
GCGCGGCGTGGGGACAATTCAACGCGTCTGTGAGGGGAGCGTTTCCCTGCTCGCAGGTCCGCAGCGAGGA
GCCGTAATTTTTGCTTCGCGCCGTGCGGCCATCAAAATGTATGGATGCAAATGATTATACATGGGGATGT
ATGGGCTAAATGTACGGGCGACAGTCACATCATGCCCCTGAGCTGCGCACGTCAAGACTGTCAAGGAGGG
TATTCTGGGCCTCCATGTCTCTCGAGTAATTCGCGCCACTTCTAAATAAGCGAATTTCTTATGATTTATG
ATTTTTATTATTAAATAAGTTATAAAAAAAATAAGTGTATACAAATTTTAAAGTGACTCTTAGGTTTTAA
AACGAAAATTCTTATTCTTGAGTAACTCTTTCCTGTAGGTCAGGTTGCTTTCTCAGGTATAGTATGAGGT
CGCTCTTATTGACCACACCTCTACCGGCAGATCCGCTAGGGATAACAGGGTAATATAGATCAATTCCTCG
ATCGAGTTTACCACTCCCTATCAGTGATAGAGAAAAGTGAAAGTCGAGTTTACCACTCCCTATCAGTGAT
AGAGAAAAGTGAAAGTCGAGTTTACCACTCCCTATCAGTGATAGAGAAAAGTGAAAGTCGAGTTTACCAC
TCCCTATCAGTGATAGAGAAAAGTGAAAGTCGAGTTTACCACTCCCTATCAGTGATAGAGAAAAGTGAAA
GTCGAGTTTACCACTCCCTATCAGTGATAGAGAAAAGTGAAAGTCGAGTTTACCACTCCCTATCAGTGAT
AGAGAAAAGTGAAAGTCGAGCTCGGTACCCTATGGCATGCATGTGCTCTGTATGTATATAAAACTCTTGT
TTTCTTCTTTTCTCTAAATATTCTTTCCTTATACATTAGGTCCTTTGTAGCATAAATTACTATACTTCTA
TAGACACGCAAACACAAATACACACACTAAATTACCGGATCAATTCGGGGGATCGACGGTATCGATAAGC
TTATGCAAATTTTCGTCAAGACTTTAACCGGTAAGACTATTACCCTGGAAGTTGAATCTTCTGACACTAT
TGACAATGTCAAGTCCAAGATCCAAGACAAGGAAGGTATTCCACCTGACCAACAAAGATTGATCTTTGCT
GGTAAGCAATTGGAAGATGGTAGAACTTTGTCCGACTACAACATCCAAAAGGAATCTACTCTACACTTGG
TCTTGAGATTGAGAGGTGGTTTGAAGCTTACCATGGCAGAGCAGAAGCTGATTAGTGAGGAAGATTTGCG
GGGATCCTCTAGAGGTGAACAAAAGTTGATTTCTGAAGAAGATTTGAACGGTGAACAAAAGCTAATCTCC
GAGGAAGACTTGAACGGTGAACAAAAATTAATCTCAGAAGAAGACTTGAACGGATCCTCTAGAGTTCCAG
ATTACGCTGCTCAGTGCGAATTCCTGCAGCCCGGGGGATCCACTAGTTCTAGAGCGGCCGCCACCGCGGT
GGAGCTCCAGCTTTTGTTCCCTTTAGTGAGGGTTAATTGCGCGCTTGGCGTAATCATGGTCATAGCTGTT
TCCTGTGTGAAATTGTTATCCGCTCACAATTCCACACAACATACGAGCCGGAAGCATAAAGTGTAAAGCC
TGGGGTGCCTAATGAGTGAGCTAACTCACATTAATTGCGTTGCGCTCACTGCCCGCTTTCCAGTCGGGAA
ACCTGTCGTGCCAGCTGCATTAATGAAT
Features (pLannotate 1.2.2; 18 found; start..end, strand, type, name):
    223..811     -  rep_origin     ori: high-copy-number ColE1/pMB1/pBR322/pUC origin of replication
    982..1842    -  CDS            AmpR: β-lactamase; bla; confers resistance to ampicillin, carbenicillin, and related antibiotics
   1843..1947    -  promoter       AmpR promoter: bla
   1974..2332    +  rep_origin     f1 ori (sequence partly withheld): f1 bacteriophage origin of replication; arrow indicates direction of (+) strand synthesis
   2434..2589    -  CDS            lacZα (fragment): LacZα fragment of β-galactosidase; lacZ fragment
   2597..2615    +  promoter       T7 promoter: promoter for bacteriophage T7 RNA polymerase
   2637..4212    -  gene           hphMX6: yeast selectable marker conferring hygromycin resistance
   4243..4430    +  terminator     ADH1 terminator: S. cerevisiae ADH1; transcription terminator for the S. cerevisiae alcohol dehydrogenase 1 (ADH1) gene
   4488..4758    +  protein_bind   tetracycline response element: contains seven copies of the tetracycline operator tetO tetracycline repressor TetR
   4946..4965    -  misc_feature   MCS (fragment): pBluescript multiple cloning site
   4966..5193    +  CDS            UBIQ_COPCO: Experimental evidence at protein level: Swiss-Prot protein existence level 1. Ubiquitin exists either covalently attached to another protein, or free (unanchored). When covalently bound, it is conjugated to target proteins via an isopeptide bond either as a monomer (monoubiquitin), a polymer linked via different Lys residues of the ubiquitin (polyubiquitin chains) or a linear polymer linked via the initiator Met of the ubiquitin (linear polyubiquitin chains). Polyubiquitin chains, when attached to a target protein, have different functions depending on the Lys residue of the ubiquitin that is
   5257..5367    +  CDS            13xMyc (fragment): 13 tandem Myc epitope tags
   5400..5460    -  misc_feature   MCS (fragment): pBluescript multiple cloning site
   5473..5491    -  promoter       T3 promoter: promoter for bacteriophage T3 RNA polymerase
   5536..5552    -  protein_bind   lac operator: The lac repressor binds to the lac operator to inhibit transcription in E. coli. This inhibition can be relieved by adding lactose or isopropyl-β-D-thiogalactopyranoside (IPTG). lac repressor encoded by lacI
   5560..5590    -  promoter       lac promoter: promoter for the E. coli lac operon
   5605..5626    -  protein_bind   CAP binding site: CAP binding activates transcription in the presence of cAMP. E. coli catabolite activator protein
   5639..40      -  CDS            lacI (fragment) (across the origin): lac repressor; lacI; The lac repressor binds to the lac operator to inhibit transcription in E. coli. This inhibition can be relieved by adding lactose or isopropyl-β-D-thiogalactopyranoside (IPTG).
