[The description below was written by a language model from this plasmid's Addgene catalogue record and pLannotate feature annotations shown in this document.]
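Description:
HYG-TET-OFF – ubiquitin – LEU – 4MYC is a roughly 5.7 kb E. coli-propagated template plasmid from a set of strain-construction vectors for knocking down gene expression in budding yeast. The backbone is recorded as unknown, but the annotated features (high-copy ColE1/pUC origin, f1 origin, ampicillin resistance gene with its promoter, lacZα fragment, lac promoter/operator, flanking T7 and T3 promoters, and pBluescript multiple-cloning-site remnants) are those of a pBluescript-type cloning vector. No yeast origin of replication or centromere is annotated. This fits a cassette that is integrated into the genome rather than maintained episomally, although the record does not describe the integration procedure.

The payload lies between the T7 and T3 promoters. It begins with an hphMX6 marker, which confers hygromycin resistance for selection in yeast, followed by an ADH1 terminator that likely insulates the downstream elements from upstream transcription. Next comes a tetracycline response element with seven tetO copies, then an open reading frame encoding ubiquitin, and then a Myc epitope array that the catalogue defines as four copies (the annotation software matched it as a fragment of a 13xMyc tag). No tetracycline transactivator is annotated, so it presumably has to be supplied by the host strain.

Placed in front of a target gene, the cassette puts transcription under doxycycline control in a Tet-Off arrangement and fuses ubiquitin–Leu–4xMYC to the protein's N-terminus. Ubiquitin is cleaved off, exposing an N-terminal leucine that makes the protein unstable. Transcriptional shut-off thus combines with rapid protein turnover, and the Myc tags allow the protein to be detected.
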