Addgene plasmid #193316: HYG-TET-OFF – ubiquitin – LEU – 4MYC
Purpose: Doxycycline-induced transcriptional regulation and Ubiquitin - LEU - 4xMYC N-terminal tagging. Ubiquitin is cleaved off, resulting in an unstable protein with an N-terminal leucine.
Depositing lab: Rob Mitra. Depositing organization: Washington University in Saint Louis. Publication: A Suite of New Strain Construction Vectors for Gene Expression Knockdown in Budding Yeast. Shively CA, Dong F, Mitra RD. ACS Synth Biol. 2023 Jan 17. doi: 10.1021/acssynbio.2c00547. PubMed 36650116.
Backbone
  Vector backbone: Unknown
  Total vector size (bp): 5690
  Vector type: Bacterial Expression
  Selectable markers: Hygromycin
Growth in bacteria
  Bacterial resistance: Ampicillin, 100 μg/mL
  Growth temperature: 37°C
  Growth strain: DH5alpha
  Copy number: Unknown
Gene/Insert
  Gene/Insert name: Ubiquitin - Leucine - 4MYC N-terminal tagging
  Species: S. cerevisiae (budding yeast)
  Tag / fusion protein: 4MYC (N terminal on insert)
Terms and licenses: Academic/Nonprofit Terms; Industry Terms: Not Available to Industry
How to cite: HYG-TET-OFF – ubiquitin – LEU – 4MYC was a gift from Rob Mitra (Addgene plasmid # 193316 ; http://n2t.net/addgene:193316 ; RRID:Addgene_193316)
